>Addgene plasmid #159052 | pMSR:MSMEG_0311:Dendra | addgene full sequence | sequence record 315579 | Addgene NGS Result
TGATAGAGTTTGTCCTCCCTATCAGTGATAGATAGGCTTAAGGAGTAATACGACTCACTATAGGGAGAAG
GAGGCCATTATGTCTGCCCGGCCCGAGTCTGCTCCGCACGTGCGGCGAGTGCTGCTGCTGTGCTGGCGCG
ACACCGGCCACCCGCAGGGCGGCGGCAGCGAGGCGTACGTGCAGCGCATCGGCGCATACCTGGCAGGCCG
CGGTGTCGACGTCACGCTGCGCACGGCGCGCTATCCCGGTTCGGCGCGCACCGAGGTGGTCGACGGCGTG
CGCATCAGCCGTGGTGGCGGGCCCTACACCGTCTACATCTGGGCCGGTCTGGCGATGGTGCTCGCGCGCA
TAGGGCTGGGGCCGCTGCGCCGCGCGCGGCCCGACGTGGTGATCGACACCCAGAACGGGTTGCCGTTCCT
CGCGCGGTTCGCGTTCGGCCGGCGCGTCGCGGTGCTCGTGCACCACTGCCACCGCGAGTTGTGGCCCGTC
GCCGGTCCTGTCATGGGTCGTATCGGCTGGTTCGTGGAGTCGTGGCTGTCGCCGCGGCTGCACCGGCGCA
ACCAGTACGTCACGGTGTCACTGCCGTCGGCCCGTGACCTCAATGAACTCGGTGTCGATTCACAGCGGAT
CGCGGTGGTGCGCAACGGACTCGACGAGGCACCCGCGACCACCCTGAAGCTGCCCCGCTCGGAGACCCCG
CGCCTGGTGGTGTTGTCACGGCTGGTGCCGCACAAACAGATCGAGGATGCGCTGGAAGCCGTCGCGCAAC
TGCGCACCGAGATGCCTGATGTGCACCTGGACATCCTCGGCGACGGCTGGTGGCGGGAACGCCTGGTCGA
ACACGCCGAACTGCTGGGCATCACCGACGCGGTGACCTTCCACGGTCACGTCGACGAGGACACCAAACAT
CGTGTACTGCAACGCAGTTGGGTGCACGTGCTGCCGTCGCGCAAAGAAGGCTGGGGTCTGGCGGTCACCG
AGGCCGCGCAGCACGCCGTTCCCACCATCGGCTACCGCTCGTCGGGCGGGCTGACGGACTCCGTGGTCGA
CGGGGTCACCGGCCTGCTCGTCGACGACCGTGACGGTCTGGTCGCGGGGCTGCGCCAGTTGGTGTCCGAT
CCCGTGCTGCGCACGCAACTGGGCAGCAAGGCGCAGACCCGCAGCGACGAGTTCTCGTGGGCGCAGAGCG
CCGACGCCATGCGGACGGTACTGGAATCGGTCCGCGCGGGCCGATACCTCAGCGGCCTGGTCAAGCTTGG
TGCGGCCGCGGGCAACACGCCTGGCATCAATCTGATCAAGGAGGACATGCGTGTCAAGGTGCATATGGAG
GGCAACGTGAACGGTCACGCCTTCGTGATCGAGGGGGAGGGTAAGGGTAAGCCTTACGAAGGGACCCAGA
CCGCCAACCTCACCGTCAAGGAGGGCGCCCCTCTCCCATTCTCGTACGATATCCTCACTACCGCGGTGCA
TTACGGGAACCGCGTGTTCACCAAGTACCCCGAGGATATCCCTGACTACTTCAAGCAGAGCTTCCCGGAG
GGATACTCCTGGGAGCGGACGATGACCTTCGAAGACAAGGGTATCTGTACGATCCGCAGCGACATCTCGC
TGGAAGGGGACTGTTTCTTCCAGAACGTCCGTTTCAAGGGGACCAACTTTCCGCCGAACGGCCCGGTCAT
GCAGAAGAAGACCCTCAAGTGGGAGCCGAGCACGGAGAAGCTGCACGTTCGGGACGGCCTCCTGGTCGGC
AACATCAACATGGCGCTGCTGCTGGAAGGCGGCGGCCACTACCTATGCGACTTCAAGACCACGTACAAAG
CGAAGAAGGTCGTCCAGCTGCCCGACGCGCACTTCGTGGACCACCGCATCGAAATCCTGGGGAACGATTC
GGACTACAACAAGGTCAAGTTGTACGAGCACGCTGTGGCACGCTATAGCCCGCTCCCGTCGCAGGTCTGG
TTCGAAGGCGGCGGCGGGGAGAACCTGTATTTCCAGGACTACAAGGACGACGACGACAAGTGATTTAAAT
AACCCCTTGGGGCCTCTAAACGGGTCTTGAGGGGTTTTTTGTTAACTAGCGTACGATCGAATTCCTGCAG
CTCACGGTAACTGATGCCGTATTTGCAGTACCAGCGTACGGCCCACAGAATGATGTCACGCTGAAAATGC
CGGCCTTTGAATGGGTTCATGTGCAGCTCCATCAGCAAAAGGGGATGATAAGTTTATCACCACCGACTAT
TTGCAACAGTGCCGTTGATCGTGCTATGATCGACTGATGTCATCAGCGGTGGAGTGCAATGTCGTGCAAT
ACGAATGGCGAAAAGCCGAGCTCATCGGTCAGCTTCTCAACCTTGGGGTTACCCCCGGCGGTGTGCTGCT
GGTCCACAGCTCCTTCCGTAGCGTCCGGCCCCTCGAAGATGGGCCACTTGGACTGATCGAGGCCCTGCGT
GCTACGCTGGGTCCGGGAGGGACGCTCGTCATGCCCTCGTGGTCAGGTCTGGACGACGAGCCGTTCGATC
CTGCCACGTCGCCCGTTACACCGGACCTTGGAGTTGTCTCTGACACATTCTGGCGCCTGCCAAATGTAAA
GCGCAGCGCCCATCCATTTGCCTTTGCGGCAGCGGGGCCACAGGCAGAGCAGATCATCTCTGATCCATTG
CCCCTGCCACCTTACTCGCCTGCAAGCCCGGTCGCCCGTGTCCATGAACTCGATGGGCAGGTACTTCTCC
TCGGCGTGGGACACGATGCCAACACGACGCTGCATCTTGCCGAGTTGATGGCAAAGGTTCCCTATGGGGT
GCCGAGACACTGCACCATTCTTCAGGATGGCAAGTTGGTACGCGTCGATTATCTCGAGAATGACCACTGC
TGTGAGCGCTTTGCCTTGGCGGACAGGTGGCTCAAGGAGAAGAGCCTTCAGAAGGAAGGTCCAGTCGGTC
ATGCCTTTGCTCGGTTGATCCGCTCCCGCGACATTGTGGCGACAGCCCTGGGTCAACTGGGCCGAGATCC
GTTGATCTTCCTGCATCCGCCAGAGGCGGGATGCGAAGAATGCGATGCCGCTCGCCAGTCGATTGGCTGA
GCTCATGAGCGGAGAACGAGATGACGTTGGAGGGGCAAGGTCGCGCTGATTGCTGGGGCAACACGGGGGA
TCCACTAGTTCCATGAGCGTCAGACCCCGTAGAAAAGATCAAAGGATCTTCTTGAGATCCTTTTTTTCTG
CGCGTAATCTGCTGCTTGCAAACAAAAAAACCACCGCTACCAGCGGTGGTTTGTTTGCCGGATCAAGAGC
TACCAACTCTTTTTCCGAAGGTAACTGGCTTCAGCAGAGCGCAGATACCAAATACTGTCCTTCTAGTGTA
GCCGTAGTTAGGCCACCACTTCAAGAACTCTGTAGCACCGCCTACATACCTCGCTCTGCTAATCCTGTTA
CCAGTGGCTGCTGCCAGTGGCGATAAGTCGTGTCTTACCGGGTTGGACTCAAGACGATAGTTACCGGATA
AGGCGCAGCGGTCGGGCTGAACGGGGGGTTCGTGCACACAGCCCAGCTTGGAGCGAACGACCTACACCGA
ACTGAGATACCTACAGCGTGAGCTATGAGAAAGCGCCACGCTTCCCGAGGGGAGAAAGGCGGACAGGTAT
CCGGTAAGCGGCAGGGTCGGAACAGGAGAGCGCACGAGGGAGCTTCCAGGGGGAAACGCCTGGTATCTTT
ATAGTCCTGTCGGGTTTCGCCACCTCTGACTTGAGCGTCGATTTTTGTGATGCTCGTCAGGGGGGCGGAG
CCTATGGAAAAACGCCAGCAACGCGGCCTTTTTACGGTTCCTGGCCTTTTGCTGGCCTTTTGCTCACATG
TTCTTTCCTGCGTTATCCCCTGATTCTGTGGATAACCGTATTACCGCCTTTGAGTGAGCTGATACCGCTC
GCCGCAGCCGAACGACCGAGCGCAACGCGTGCGGCCGCGGTACCCGGGGATCCTCTAGAGTCGACCACCA
AGGGCACCATCTCTGCTTGGGCCACCCCGTTGGCCGCAGCCAGCTCGCTGAGAGCCGTGAACGACAGGGC
GAACGCCAGCCCGCCGACGGCGAGGGTTCCGACCGCTGCAACTCCCGGTGCAACCTTGTCCCGGTCTATT
CTCTTCACTGCACCAGCTCCAATCTGGTGTGAATGCCCCTCGTCTGTTCGCGCAGGCGGGGGGCTCTATT
CGTTTGTCAGCATCGAAAGTAGCCAGATCAGGGATGCGTTGCAACCGCGTATGCCCAGGTCAGAAGAGTC
GCACAAGAGTTGCAGACCCCTGGAAAGAAAAATGGCCAGAGGGCGAAAACACCCTCTGACCAGCGGAGCG
GGCGACGGGAATCGAACCCGCGTAGCTAGTTTGGAAGAATGGGTGTCTGCCGACCACATATGGGCCGGTC
AAGATAGGTTTTTACCCCCTCTCGGCTGCATCCTCTAAGTGGAAAGAAATTGCAGGTCGTAGAAGCGCGT
TGAAGCCTGAGAGTTGCACAGGAGTTGCAACCCGGTAGCCTTGTTCACGACGAGAGGAGACCTAGTTGGC
ACGTCGCGGATGGGGATCGCTGAAGACTCAGCGCAGCGGGAGGATCCAAGCCTCATACGTCAACCCGCAG
GACGGTGTGAGGTACTACGCGCTGCAGACCTACGACAACAAGATGGACGCCGAAGCCTGGCTCGCGGGCG
AGAAGCGGCTCATCGAGATGGAGACCTGGACCCCTCCACAGGACCGGGCGAAGAAGGCAGCCGCCAGCGC
CATCACGCTGGAGGAGTACACCCGGAAGTGGCTCGTGGAGCGCGACCTCGCAGACGGCACCAGGGATCTG
TACAGCGGGCACGCGGAGCGCCGCATCTACCCGGTGCTAGGTGAAGTGGCGGTCACAGAGATGACGCCAG
CTCTGGTGCGTGCGTGGTGGGCCGGGATGGGTAGGAAGCACCCGACTGCCCGCCGGCATGCCTACAACGT
CCTCCGGGCGGTGATGAACACAGCGGTCGAGGACAAGCTGATCGCAGAGAACCCGTGCCGGATCGAGCAG
AAGGCAGCCGATGAGCGCGACGTAGAGGCGCTGACGCCTGAGGAGCTGGACATCGTCGCCGCTGAGATCT
TCGAGCACTACCGGATCGCGGCATACATCCTGGCGTGGACGAGCCTCCGGTTCGGAGAGCTGATCGAGCT
TCGCCGCAAGGACATCGTGGACGACGGCATGACGATGAAGCTCCGGGTGCGCCGTGGCGCTTCCCGCGTG
GGGAACAAGATCGTCGTTGGCAACGCCAAGACCGTCCGGTCGAAGCGTCCTGTGACGGTTCCGCCTCACG
TCGCGGAGATGATCCGAGCGCACATGAAGGACCGTACGAAGATGAACAAGGGCCCCGAGGCATTCCTGGT
GACCACGACGCAGGGCAACCGGCTGTCGAAGTCCGCGTTCACCAAGTCGCTGAAGCGTGGCTACGCCAAG
ATCGGTCGGCCGGAACTCCGCATCCACGACCTCCGCGCTGTCGGCGCTACGTTCGCCGCTCAGGCAGGTG
CGACGACCAAGGAGCTGATGGCCCGTCTCGGTCACACGACTCCTAGGATGGCGATGAAGTACCAGATGGC
GTCTGAGGCCCGCGACGAGGCTATCGCTGAGGCGATGTCCAAGCTGGCCAAGACCTCCTGAAACGCAAAA
AGCCCCCCTCCCAAGGACACTGAGTCCTAAAGAGGGGGGTTTCTTGTCAGTACGCGAAGAACCACGCCTG
GCCGCGAGCGCCAGCACCGCCGCTCTGTGCGGAGACCTGGGCACCAGCCCCGCCGCCGCCAGGAGCATTG
CCGTTCCCGCCAGAAATCTAGACGGTGACCACAACGCGCCCGCTTTGATCGGGGACGTCGAAATATTGGA
TCGTCGGCACCGTCACGGCCGTGGGAGGCGGCACGATCCGCGACGTGATGATCGGCCGCATCCCCACGGT
GCTGCGCAGTGAGCTCTACGCCATCCCGGCGTTGATCTGTGCGTTCGCACGCACAGGCCCGGTGTGAGAA
GGGTCTCTGACGAGCGGGAGAACTCCCTATCAG
Features (pLannotate 1.2.2; 13 found; start..end, strand, type, name):
     15..32      +  promoter       tight TRE promoter (fragment): Tet-responsive promoter PTight, consisting of seven tet operator sequences followed by the minimal CMV promoter
     46..64      +  promoter       T7 promoter: promoter for bacteriophage T7 RNA polymerase
   1274..1960    +  CDS            Dendra2: Dendra2 is a photoconvertible green fluorescent protein published in 2006, derived from Dendronephthya sp.. It has high acid sensitivity.
   2000..2020    +  CDS            FLAG (fragment): FLAG® epitope tag, followed by an enterokinase cleavage site
   2029..2071    +  terminator     T7 terminator (fragment): transcription terminator for bacteriophage T7 RNA polymerase
   2277..3077    +  CDS            ApmR: aminoglycoside 3-N-acetyltransferase type IV ; aac(3)IV; confers resistance to apramycin (Paget and Davies, 1996)
   3144..3161    -  misc_feature   MCS (fragment): pBluescript multiple cloning site
   3202..3790    +  rep_origin     ori: high-copy-number ColE1/pMB1/pBR322/pUC origin of replication
   3958..3986    +  misc_feature   MCS (fragment): pUC18/19 multiple cloning site
   4546..5658    +  CDS            33: VINT_BPML5 - Also known as int. Protein inferred from homology: Swiss-Prot protein existence level 3. Integrase is necessary for integration of the phage into the host genome by site-specific recombination. From Mycobacterium phage L5 (Mycobacteriophage L5).
   5720..5824    -  CDS            32 (fragment): VG32_BPML5 - Protein predicted: Swiss-Prot protein existence level 4. From Mycobacterium phage L5 (Mycobacteriophage L5).
   5880..5984    +  CDS            Y4104_STRCO (fragment): Protein inferred from homology: Swiss-Prot protein existence level 3. From Streptomyces coelicolor (strain ATCC BAA-471 / A3(2) / M145).
   6042..8       +  promoter       tight TRE promoter (fragment) (across the origin): Tet-responsive promoter PTight, consisting of seven tet operator sequences followed by the minimal CMV promoter
