[The description below was written by a language model from this plasmid's Addgene catalogue record and pLannotate feature annotations shown in this document.]
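Description:
pMSR:MSMEG_0311:Dendra is a 6,053-nt bacterial expression and shuttle plasmid from a mycobacterial systems resource, built on the pMSR:Dendra backbone. It replicates at high copy in E. coli from a ColE1/pUC-type origin and is selected with apramycin through the aac(3)IV acetyltransferase gene. It has no mycobacterial replication origin in the annotated features. Instead it carries the mycobacteriophage L5 integrase gene and adjacent L5 sequence, so in mycobacteria it is maintained by site-specific, single-copy integration at the chromosomal L5 attachment site.

The payload is the Mycobacterium smegmatis open reading frame MSMEG_0311, inserted by ligation-independent cloning and fused at its C terminus through a Gly-Ala linker to Dendra2, a green-to-red photoconvertible fluorescent protein, followed by a single FLAG epitope. The insert itself is not annotated in the feature table, but it presumably occupies the unannotated stretch between the promoter region and Dendra2. The record lists the promoter as pmycTetO, a tet-operator-containing mycobacterial promoter. The short "tight TRE" fragments flagged by the automated annotation most likely reflect these tet operator sequences rather than a mammalian Tet-responsive promoter. A T7 promoter lies just downstream of them, and a partial T7 terminator follows the FLAG tag, which lets the same cassette be transcribed by T7 RNA polymerase in suitable E. coli strains.

The stated purpose is T7-driven expression of the C-terminal fluorescent fusion in E. coli. The integrating design and tet-operator promoter also suit it to expression in mycobacteria, where the Dendra2 tag can be used for localisation imaging and the FLAG tag for immunodetection or purification. The record does not describe the function of MSMEG_0311.
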