Addgene plasmid #159052: pMSR:MSMEG_0311:Dendra
Purpose: T7 expression of C-term fluorescent fusion in E. coli
Depositing lab: Keith Derbyshire & Joseph Wade. Depositing organization: Wadsworth Center, New York State Department of Health. Publication: A Mycobacterial Systems Resource for the Research Community. Judd JA, Canestrari J, Clark R, Joseph A, Lapierre P, Lasek-Nesselquist E, Mir M, Palumbo M, Smith C, Stone M, Upadhyay A, Wirth SE, Dedrick RM, Meier CG, Russell DA, Dills A, Dove E, Kester J, Wolf ID, Zhu J, Rubin ER, Fortune S, Hatfull GF, Gray TA, Wade JT, Derbyshire KM. mBio. 2021 Mar 2;12(2). pii: mBio.02401-20. doi: 10.1128/mBio.02401-20. PubMed 33653882.
Backbone
  Vector backbone: pMSR:Dendra
  Vector type: Bacterial Expression ; Integrating Mycobacterial Expression Vector attL5
Growth in bacteria
  Bacterial resistance: Apramycin, 25 μg/mL
  Growth temperature: 37°C
  Growth strain: DH5alpha
  Copy number: High Copy
Gene/Insert
  Gene/Insert name: MSMEG_0311
  Species: M. smegmatis
  Promoter: pmycTetO
  Tag / fusion protein: Gly-Ala Linker/Dendra2/1x Flag Tag (C terminal on insert)
  Cloning method: Ligation Independent Cloning
  Sequencing primers: 5′ TGATAGAGTTTGTCCTCCCTATCAG; 3′ TCCATATGCACCTTGACACG
Terms and licenses: Academic/Nonprofit Terms; Industry Terms: Not Available to Industry
Depositor comments: NCBI reference sequence: CP000480.1. 5' cloning site: Ase1, destroyed during cloning. 3' cloning site: HindIII, not destroyed during cloning
How to cite: pMSR:MSMEG_0311:Dendra was a gift from Keith Derbyshire & Joseph Wade (Addgene plasmid # 159052 ; http://n2t.net/addgene:159052 ; RRID:Addgene_159052)
