>Addgene plasmid #159052 | pMSR:MSMEG_0311:Dendra | depositor partial sequence | sequence record 306994 | insert sequence
ATGTCTGCCCGGCCCGAGTCTGCTCCGCACGTGCGGCGAGTGCTGCTGCTGTGCTGGCGCGACACCGGCC
ACCCGCAGGGCGGCGGCAGCGAGGCGTACGTGCAGCGCATCGGCGCATACCTGGCAGGCCGCGGTGTCGA
CGTCACGCTGCGCACGGCGCGCTATCCCGGTTCGGCGCGCACCGAGGTGGTCGACGGCGTGCGCATCAGC
CGTGGTGGCGGGCCCTACACCGTCTACATCTGGGCCGGTCTGGCGATGGTGCTCGCGCGCATAGGGCTGG
GGCCGCTGCGCCGCGCGCGGCCCGACGTGGTGATCGACACCCAGAACGGGTTGCCGTTCCTCGCGCGGTT
CGCGTTCGGCCGGCGCGTCGCGGTGCTCGTGCACCACTGCCACCGCGAGTTGTGGCCCGTCGCCGGTCCT
GTCATGGGTCGTATCGGCTGGTTCGTGGAGTCGTGGCTGTCGCCGCGGCTGCACCGGCGCAACCAGTACG
TCACGGTGTCACTGCCGTCGGCCCGTGACCTCAATGAACTCGGTGTCGATTCACAGCGGATCGCGGTGGT
GCGCAACGGACTCGACGAGGCACCCGCGACCACCCTGAAGCTGCCCCGCTCGGAGACCCCGCGCCTGGTG
GTGTTGTCACGGCTGGTGCCGCACAAACAGATCGAGGATGCGCTGGAAGCCGTCGCGCAACTGCGCACCG
AGATGCCTGATGTGCACCTGGACATCCTCGGCGACGGCTGGTGGCGGGAACGCCTGGTCGAACACGCCGA
ACTGCTGGGCATCACCGACGCGGTGACCTTCCACGGTCACGTCGACGAGGACACCAAACATCGTGTACTG
CAACGCAGTTGGGTGCACGTGCTGCCGTCGCGCAAAGAAGGCTGGGGTCTGGCGGTCACCGAGGCCGCGC
AGCACGCCGTTCCCACCATCGGCTACCGCTCGTCGGGCGGGCTGACGGACTCCGTGGTCGACGGGGTCAC
CGGCCTGCTCGTCGACGACCGTGACGGTCTGGTCGCGGGGCTGCGCCAGTTGGTGTCCGATCCCGTGCTG
CGCACGCAACTGGGCAGCAAGGCGCAGACCCGCAGCGACGAGTTCTCGTGGGCGCAGAGCGCCGACGCCA
TGCGGACGGTACTGGAATCGGTCCGCGCGGGCCGATACCTCAGCGGCCTGGTC
